Addgene plasmid #13129: pc3XB-ZF30
Depositing lab: Keith Joung. Depositing organization: Massachusetts General Hospital. Publication: Standardized reagents and protocols for engineering zinc finger nucleases by modular assembly. Wright DA, Thibodeau-Beganny S, Sander JD, Winfrey RJ, Hirsh AS, Eichtinger M, Fu F, Porteus MH, Dobbs D, Voytas DF, Joung JK. Nat Protoc. 2006;1(3):1637-52. doi: 10.1038/nprot.2006.259 PubMed 17406455.
Backbone
  Vector backbone: pc3XB
  Backbone manufacturer: Modified Invitrogen pcDNA3
  Backbone size w/o insert (bp): 5400
  Vector type: Mammalian Expression
  Selectable markers: Neomycin (select with G418)
Growth in bacteria
  Bacterial resistance: Ampicillin, 100 μg/mL
  Growth temperature: 37°C
  Growth strain: XL1 Blue
  Copy number: High Copy
Gene/Insert
  Gene/Insert name: ZF30
  Insert size (bp): 90
  Cloning method: Restriction Enzyme; 5′ cloning site XbaI (not destroyed); 3′ cloning site BamHI (not destroyed)
  Sequencing primers: 5′ T7
Terms and licenses: Academic/Nonprofit Terms; Industry Terms: Not Available to Industry
Depositor comments: Part of the Zinc Finger Consortium Modular Assembly Kit v1.0. Finger protein sequence: PGERPFMCTWSYCGKRFTDRSALARHKRTH. Target DNA sequence: GTC. This zinc finger is derived from the Sangamo module set.
How to cite: pc3XB-ZF30 was a gift from Keith Joung (Addgene plasmid # 13129 ; http://n2t.net/addgene:13129 ; RRID:Addgene_13129)
