[The description below was written by a language model from this plasmid's Addgene catalogue record and pLannotate feature annotations shown in this document.]
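Description:
pc3XB-ZF30 is a mammalian expression plasmid built on pc3XB, a modified derivative of pcDNA3, that serves as an archive vector for a single zinc finger module. It is part of the Zinc Finger Consortium Modular Assembly Kit v1.0. It is propagated in E. coli as a high-copy plasmid through a ColE1/pUC-type origin with ampicillin selection (AmpR under its own bla promoter), and it also carries an f1 origin for single-stranded DNA production. For mammalian cells, a neomycin phosphotransferase gene driven by the SV40 enhancer/early promoter and terminated by an SV40 poly(A) signal allows G418 selection. Several short hits in the automated annotation (bom, HIV-1 LTR, ble and lacI fragments, plus lac promoter/operator elements) appear to be backbone remnants or partial matches rather than functional payload.

The insert, ZF30, is a roughly 90 bp fragment encoding one zinc finger of about 30 amino acids. The finger comes from the Sangamo module set and is recorded as recognising the DNA triplet GTC. It is cloned between XbaI and BamHI sites, both of which are preserved. The feature table does not annotate the insert itself, but it presumably lies in the gap between the CMV enhancer/promoter with adjacent T7 promoter and the bGH polyadenylation signal. The T7 site also serves as the sequencing primer site.

According to the associated publication, modules like this one are joined with other kit fingers to build multi-finger arrays with chosen DNA-binding specificities, which are then used to engineer zinc finger nucleases by modular assembly. The record does not describe any tags or nuclease domain in this plasmid.
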