Features (pLannotate 1.2.2; 19 found; start..end, strand, type, name):
     28..80      -  misc_feature   bom (fragment): basis of mobility region from pBR322
    235..614     +  enhancer       CMV enhancer: human cytomegalovirus immediate early enhancer
    615..818     +  promoter       CMV promoter: human cytomegalovirus (CMV) immediate early promoter
    814..847     +  LTR            5' LTR (truncated) (fragment): truncated 5' long terminal repeat (LTR) from HIV-1
    863..881     +  promoter       T7 promoter: promoter for bacteriophage T7 RNA polymerase
   1068..1292    +  polyA_signal   bGH poly(A) signal: bovine growth hormone polyadenylation signal
   1296..1317    +  promoter       SV40 promoter (fragment): SV40 enhancer and early promoter
   1338..1766    +  rep_origin     f1 ori (sequence partly withheld): f1 bacteriophage origin of replication; arrow indicates direction of (+) strand synthesis
   1780..2109    +  promoter       SV40 promoter: SV40 enhancer and early promoter
   2180..2971    +  CDS            neo: KKA2_KLEPN - Also known as kan, nptII. Experimental evidence at protein level: Swiss-Prot protein existence level 1. Resistance to kanamycin, neomycin, paromomycin, ribostamycin, butirosin and gentamicin B. From Klebsiella pneumoniae.
   2995..3153    +  CDS            ble (fragment): BLE_KLEPN - Experimental evidence at protein level: Swiss-Prot protein existence level 1. Binding protein with a strong affinity to the bleomycin family of antibiotics. Binds to CL990; an antimitotic-antibiotic compound. From Klebsiella pneumoniae.
   3148..3269    +  polyA_signal   SV40 poly(A) signal: SV40 polyadenylation signal
   3342..3358    -  protein_bind   lac operator: The lac repressor binds to the lac operator to inhibit transcription in E. coli. This inhibition can be relieved by adding lactose or isopropyl-β-D-thiogalactopyranoside (IPTG). lac repressor encoded by lacI
   3366..3396    -  promoter       lac promoter: promoter for the E. coli lac operon
   3411..3432    -  protein_bind   CAP binding site: CAP binding activates transcription in the presence of cAMP. E. coli catabolite activator protein
   3445..3537    -  CDS            lacI (fragment): lac repressor; lacI; The lac repressor binds to the lac operator to inhibit transcription in E. coli. This inhibition can be relieved by adding lactose or isopropyl-β-D-thiogalactopyranoside (IPTG).
   3720..4305    -  rep_origin     ori: high-copy-number ColE1/pMB1/pBR322/pUC origin of replication
   4476..5336    -  CDS            AmpR: β-lactamase; bla; confers resistance to ampicillin, carbenicillin, and related antibiotics
   5337..5441    -  promoter       AmpR promoter: bla
>Addgene plasmid #13129 | pc3XB-ZF30 | depositor full sequence | sequence record 7478 | Author sequence
GACGGATCGGGAGATCTCCCGATCCCCTATGGTGCACTCTCAGTACAATCTGCTCTGATGCCGCATAGTT
AAGCCAGTATCTGCTCCCTGCTTGTGTGTTGGAGGTCGCTGAGTAGTGCGCGAGCAAAATTTAAGCTACA
ACAAGGCAAGGCTTGACCGACAATTGCATGAAGAATCTGCTTAGGGTTAGGCGTTTTGCGCTGCTTCGCG
ATGTACGGGCCAGATATACGCGTTGACATTGATTATTGACTAGTTATTAATAGTAATCAATTACGGGGTC
ATTAGTTCATAGCCCATATATGGAGTTCCGCGTTACATAACTTACGGTAAATGGCCCGCCTGGCTGACCG
CCCAACGACCCCCGCCCATTGACGTCAATAATGACGTATGTTCCCATAGTAACGCCAATAGGGACTTTCC
ATTGACGTCAATGGGTGGAGTATTTACGGTAAACTGCCCACTTGGCAGTACATCAAGTGTATCATATGCC
AAGTACGCCCCCTATTGACGTCAATGACGGTAAATGGCCCGCCTGGCATTATGCCCAGTACATGACCTTA
TGGGACTTTCCTACTTGGCAGTACATCTACGTATTAGTCATCGCTATTACCATGGTGATGCGGTTTTGGC
AGTACATCAATGGGCGTGGATAGCGGTTTGACTCACGGGGATTTCCAAGTCTCCACCCCATTGACGTCAA
TGGGAGTTTGTTTTGGCACCAAAATCAACGGGACTTTCCAAAATGTCGTAACAACTCCGCCCCATTGACG
CAAATGGGCGGTAGGCGTGTACGGTGGGAGGTCTATATAAGCAGAGCTCTCTGGCTAACTAGAGAACCCA
CTGCTTACTGGCTTATCGAAATTAATACGACTCACTATAGGGAGACCCAAGCTGGCTAGCGTTTAAACGG
GCCCTCTAGACCCGGGGAGCGGCCATTTATGTGTACCTGGTCATACTGTGGGAAACGCTTCACAGATCGT
AGCGCACTGGCACGTCACAAACGTACACACACCGGTGGATCCTCTGCACAGTAGTAAGCTTAAGTTTAAA
CCGCTGATCAGCCTCGACTGTGCCTTCTAGTTGCCAGCCATCTGTTGTTTGCCCCTCCCCCGTGCCTTCC
TTGACCCTGGAAGGTGCCACTCCCACTGTCCTTTCCTAATAAAATGAGGAAATTGCATCGCATTGTCTGA
GTAGGTGTCATTCTATTCTGGGGGGTGGGGTGGGGCAGGACAGCAAGGGGGAGGATTGGGAAGACAATAG
CAGGCATGCTGGGGATGCGGTGGGCTCTATGGCTTCTGAGGCGGAAAGAACCAGCTGGGGCTCTAGGGGG
TATCCCC
[124 nt withheld, positions 1338-1461]
C
[91 nt withheld, positions 1463-1553]
A
[49 nt withheld, positions 1555-1603]
CCTTTGACGTTGGAGTCCACGTTCTTT
[37 nt withheld, positions 1631-1667]
ACCCTATCTCGGTCTATTCTTTTGATTTATAAGGGATTTTGCCGATTTCGGCCTATTGGTTAAAAAATGA
GCTGATTTAACAAAAATTTAACGCGAATTAATTCTGTGGAATGTGTGTCAGTTAGGGTGTGGAAAGTCCC
CAGGCTCCCCAGCAGGCAGAAGTATGCAAAGCATGCATCTCAATTAGTCAGCAACCAGGTGTGGAAAGTC
CCCAGGCTCCCCAGCAGGCAGAAGTATGCAAAGCATGCATCTCAATTAGTCAGCAACCATAGTCCCGCCC
CTAACTCCGCCCATCCCGCCCCTAACTCCGCCCAGTTCCGCCCATTCTCCGCCCCATGGCTGACTAATTT
TTTTTATTTATGCAGAGGCCGAGGCCGCCTCTGCCTCTGAGCTATTCCAGAAGTAGTGAGGAGGCTTTTT
TGGAGGCCTAGGCTTTTGCAAAAAGCTCCCGGCCGGGAGCTTGTATATCCATTTTCGGATCTGATCAAGA
GACAGGATGAGGATCGTTTCGCATGATTGAACAAGATGGATTGCACGCAGGTTCTCCGGCCGCTTGGGTG
GAGAGGCTATTCGGCTATGACTGGGCACAACAGACAATCGGCTGCTCTGATGCCGCCGTGTTCCGGCTGT
CAGCGCAGGGGCGCCCGGTTCTTTTTGTCAAGACCGACCTGTCCGGTGCCCTGAATGAACTGCAGGACGA
GGCAGCGCGGCTATCGTGGCTGGCCACGACGGGCGTTCCTTGCGCAGCTGTGCTCGACGTTGTCACTGAA
GCGGGAAGGGACTGGCTGCTATTGGGCGAAGTGCCGGGGCAGGATCTCCTGTCATCTCACCTTGCTCCTG
CCGAGAAAGTATCCATCATGGCTGATGCAATGCGGCGGCTGCATACGCTTGATCCGGCTACCTGCCCATT
CGACCACCAAGCGAAACATCGCATCGAGCGAGCACGTACTCGGATGGAAGCCGGTCTTGTCGATCAGGAT
GATCTGGACGAAGAGCATCAGGGGCTCGCGCCAGCCGAACTGTTCGCCAGGCTCAAGGCGCGCATGCCCG
ACGGCGAGGATCTCGTCGTGACCCATGGCGATGCCTGCTTGCCGAATATCATGGTGGAAAATGGCCGCTT
TTCTGGATTCATCGACTGTGGCCGGCTGGGTGTGGCGGACCGCTATCAGGACATAGCGTTGGCTACCCGT
GATATTGCTGAAGAGCTTGGCGGCGAATGGGCTGACCGCTTCCTCGTGCTTTACGGTATCGCCGCTCCCG
ATTCGCAGCGCATCGCCTTCTATCGCCTTCTTGACGAGTTCTTCTGAGCGGGACTCTGGGGTTCGAAATG
ACCGACCAAGCGACGCCCAACCTGCCATCACGAGATTTCGATTCCACCGCCGCCTTCTATGAAAGGTTGG
GCTTCGGAATCGTTTTCCGGGACGCCGGCTGGATGATCCTCCAGCGCGGGGATCTCATGCTGGAGTTCTT
CGCCCACCCCAACTTGTTTATTGCAGCTTATAATGGTTACAAATAAAGCAATAGCATCACAAATTTCACA
AATAAAGCATTTTTTTCACTGCATTCTAGTTGTGGTTTGTCCAAACTCATCAATGTATCTTATCATGTCT
GTATACCGTCGACCTCTAGCTAGAGCTTGGCGTAATCATGGTCATAGCTGTTTCCTGTGTGAAATTGTTA
TCCGCTCACAATTCCACACAACATACGAGCCGGAAGCATAAAGTGTAAAGCCTGGGGTGCCTAATGAGTG
AGCTAACTCACATTAATTGCGTTGCGCTCACTGCCCGCTTTCCAGTCGGGAAACCTGTCGTGCCAGCTGC
ATTAATGAATCGGCCAACGCGCGGGGAGAGGCGGTTTGCGTATTGGGCGCTCTTCCGCTTCCTCGCTCAC
TGACTCGCTGCGCTCGGTCGTTCGGCTGCGGCGAGCGGTATCAGCTCACTCAAAGGCGGTAATACGGTTA
TCCACAGAATCAGGGGATAACGCAGGAAAGAACATGTGAGCAAAAGGCCAGCAAAAGGCCAGGAACCGTA
AAAAGGCCGCGTTGCTGGCGTTTTTCCATAGGCTCCGCCCCCCTGACGAGCATCACAAAAATCGACGCTC
AAGTCAGAGGTGGCGAAACCCGACAGGACTATAAAGATACCAGGCGTTTCCCCCTGGAAGCTCCCTCGTG
CGCTCTCCTGTTCCGACCCTGCCGCTTACCGGATACCTGTCCGCCTTTCTCCCTTCGGGAAGCGTGGCGC
TTTCTCATAGCTCACGCTGTAGGTATCTCAGTTCGGTGTAGGTCGTTCGCTCCAAGCTGGGCTGTGTGCA
CGAACCCCCCGTTCAGCCCGACCGCTGCGCCTTATCCGGTAACTATCGTCTTGAGTCCAACCCGGTAAGA
CACGACTTATCGCCACTGGCAGCAGCCACTGGTAACAGGATTAGCAGAGCGAGGTATGTAGGCGGTGCTA
CAGAGTTCTTGAAGTGGTGGCCTAACTACGGCTACACTAGAAGAACAGTATTTGGTATCTGCGCTCTGCT
GAAGCCAGTTACCTTCGGAAAAAGAGTTGGTAGCTCTTGATCCGGCAAACAAACCACCGCTGGTAGCGGT
TTTTTTGTTTGCAAGCAGCAGATTACGCGCAGAAAAAAAGGATCTCAAGAAGATCCTTTGATCTTTTCTA
CGGGGTCTGACGCTCAGTGGAACGAAAACTCACGTTAAGGGATTTTGGTCATGAGATTATCAAAAAGGAT
CTTCACCTAGATCCTTTTAAATTAAAAATGAAGTTTTAAATCAATCTAAAGTATATATGAGTAAACTTGG
TCTGACAGTTACCAATGCTTAATCAGTGAGGCACCTATCTCAGCGATCTGTCTATTTCGTTCATCCATAG
TTGCCTGACTCCCCGTCGTGTAGATAACTACGATACGGGAGGGCTTACCATCTGGCCCCAGTGCTGCAAT
GATACCGCGAGACCCACGCTCACCGGCTCCAGATTTATCAGCAATAAACCAGCCAGCCGGAAGGGCCGAG
CGCAGAAGTGGTCCTGCAACTTTATCCGCCTCCATCCAGTCTATTAATTGTTGCCGGGAAGCTAGAGTAA
GTAGTTCGCCAGTTAATAGTTTGCGCAACGTTGTTGCCATTGCTACAGGCATCGTGGTGTCACGCTCGTC
GTTTGGTATGGCTTCATTCAGCTCCGGTTCCCAACGATCAAGGCGAGTTACATGATCCCCCATGTTGTGC
AAAAAAGCGGTTAGCTCCTTCGGTCCTCCGATCGTTGTCAGAAGTAAGTTGGCCGCAGTGTTATCACTCA
TGGTTATGGCAGCACTGCATAATTCTCTTACTGTCATGCCATCCGTAAGATGCTTTTCTGTGACTGGTGA
GTACTCAACCAAGTCATTCTGAGAATAGTGTATGCGGCGACCGAGTTGCTCTTGCCCGGCGTCAATACGG
GATAATACCGCGCCACATAGCAGAACTTTAAAAGTGCTCATCATTGGAAAACGTTCTTCGGGGCGAAAAC
TCTCAAGGATCTTACCGCTGTTGAGATCCAGTTCGATGTAACCCACTCGTGCACCCAACTGATCTTCAGC
ATCTTTTACTTTCACCAGCGTTTCTGGGTGAGCAAAAACAGGAAGGCAAAATGCCGCAAAAAAGGGAATA
AGGGCGACACGGAAATGTTGAATACTCATACTCTTCCTTTTTCAATATTATTGAAGCATTTATCAGGGTT
ATTGTCTCATGAGCGGATACATATTTGAATGTATTTAGAAAAATAAACAAATAGGGGTTCCGCGCACATT
TCCCCGAAAAGTGCCACCTGACGTC
