>Addgene plasmid #13129 | pc3XB-ZF30 | addgene partial sequence | sequence record 19513 | CMV-F 5'-CGCAAATGGGCGGTAGGCGTG-3'
AGCTCTCTGGCTAACTAGAGAACCCACTGCTTACTGGCTTATCGAAATTAATACGACTCACTATAGGGAG
ACCCAAGCTGGCTAGCGTTTAAACGGGCCCTCTAGACCCGGGGAGCGGCCATTTATGTGTACCTGGTCAT
ACTGTGGGAAACGCTTCACAGATCGTAGCGCACTGGCACGTCACAAACGTACACACACCGGTGGATCCTC
TGCACAGTAGTAAGCTTAAGTTTAAACCGCTGATCAGCCTCGACTGTGCCTTCTAGTTGCCAGCCATCTG
TTGTTTGCCCCTCCCCCGTGCCTTCCTTGACCCTGGAAGGTGCCACTCCCACTGTCCTTTCCTAATAAAA
TGAGGAAATTGCATCGCATTGTCTGAGTAGGTGTCATTCTATTCTGGGGGGTGGGGTGGGGCAGGACAGC
AAGGGGGAGGATTGGGAAGACAATAGCAGGCATGCTGGGGATGCGGTGGGCTCTATGGCTTCTGAGGCGG
AAAGAACCAGCTGGGGCTCTAGGGGGTATCCCC
[124 nt withheld, positions 524-647]
CGCCGGCTTTCCCCGTCAAGCTC
